Addgene plasmid #117483: pSFFV_sfCherry3V(1-10)
Purpose: Lentiviral vector for constitutive expression of sfCherry3V(1-10)
Depositing lab: Bo Huang. Depositing organization: University of California, San Francisco (UCSF). Publication: Bright split red fluorescent proteins for the visualization of endogenous proteins and synapses. Feng S, Varshney A, Coto Villa D, Modavi C, Kohler J, Farah F, Zhou S, Ali N, Muller JD, Van Hoven MK, Huang B. Commun Biol. 2019 Sep 17;2:344. doi: 10.1038/s42003-019-0589-x. eCollection 2019. PubMed 31552297.
Backbone
  Vector backbone: pSFFV
  Backbone size w/o insert (bp): 9000
  Total vector size (bp): 9625
  Vector type: Mammalian Expression, Lentiviral
Growth in bacteria
  Bacterial resistance: Ampicillin, 100 μg/mL
  Growth temperature: 37°C
  Growth strain: NEB Stable
  Copy number: High Copy
Gene/Insert
  Gene/Insert name: sfCherry3V(1-10)
  Species: Synthetic
  Insert size (bp): 621
  Mutation: 6 substitutions (K45R, G52D, L83W, T106A, K182R, N194D) based on sfCherry2(1-10)
  Promoter: SFFV
  Cloning method: Gibson Cloning
  Sequencing primers: 5′ CGCGGGCCCGGGATCCCATGGAGGAGGACAACATGG; 3′ TCTAGAGTCGCGGCCGCTCAGTCCTCGTTGTGGCTGGTGATGT
Terms and licenses: Academic/Nonprofit Terms; Industry Terms: Not Available to Industry
Depositor comments: Please visit https://www.biorxiv.org/content/10.1101/454041v1 for BioRxiv preprint
How to cite: pSFFV_sfCherry3V(1-10) was a gift from Bo Huang (Addgene plasmid # 117483 ; http://n2t.net/addgene:117483 ; RRID:Addgene_117483)
