[The description below was written by a language model from this plasmid's Addgene catalogue record and pLannotate feature annotations shown in this document.]
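Description:
pSFFV_sfCherry3V(1-10) is a 9.6 kb HIV-1-based lentiviral transfer plasmid for constitutive mammalian expression of the large fragment of a split red fluorescent protein. It is propagated in E. coli through a high-copy ColE1/pUC-type origin with ampicillin selection (AmpR under its own bla promoter). The backbone also carries remnants of older vector lineages outside the lentiviral region, including fragments of TcR, rop, bom and lacI, and an SV40 promoter followed by gpt fragments, SV40 small t intron sequences and an SV40 poly(A) signal. The record assigns no function to these elements in this construct.

The viral cassette runs from a truncated 5' LTR through the Ψ packaging signal with a partial gag sequence, the RRE for Rev-dependent nuclear export, and the cPPT/CTS. It ends in a self-inactivating ΔU3 3' LTR, so the integrated provirus lacks LTR promoter activity. Expression is instead driven by the internal spleen focus-forming virus (SFFV) LTR promoter, with a WPRE downstream of the coding sequence to enhance transcript stability and expression. The roughly 620 bp synthetic insert encodes sfCherry3V(1-10), which corresponds to beta strands 1–10 of the fluorescent protein and carries six substitutions (K45R, G52D, L83W, T106A, K182R, N194D) relative to sfCherry2(1-10). The automated annotation labels this ORF as a fragment of the closely related sfCherry3C.

No mammalian selection marker linked to the transgene is annotated. Split systems of this type rely on the 1-10 fragment being essentially non-fluorescent on its own, regaining fluorescence when it complements a short strand-11 tag fused to a protein of interest. The associated publication concerns bright split red fluorescent proteins for visualizing endogenous proteins and synapses. This suggests the vector is meant to generate cells that stably express the complementing fragment.
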