Features (pLannotate 1.2.2; 34 found; start..end, strand, type, name):
     38..106     +  CDS            nef (fragment): NEF_HV1Z2 - Experimental evidence at protein level: Swiss-Prot protein existence level 1. Extracellular Nef protein targets CD4(+) T-lymphocytes for apoptosis by interacting with CXCR4 surface receptors. From Human immunodeficiency virus type 1 group M subtype D (isolate Z2/CDC-Z34) (HIV-1).
    108..341     +  LTR            3' LTR (ΔU3): self-inactivating 3' long terminal repeat (LTR) from HIV-1
    366..384     -  promoter       SP6 promoter: promoter for bacteriophage SP6 RNA polymerase
    612..891     +  CDS            TcR (fragment): tetracycline efflux protein; tet; confers resistance to tetracycline
    892..940     -  misc_feature   bom (fragment): basis of mobility region from pBR322
   1042..1077    -  CDS            rop (fragment): Rop protein, which maintains plasmids at low copy number; rop
   1172..1276    +  promoter       AmpR promoter: bla
   1277..2137    +  CDS            AmpR: β-lactamase; bla; confers resistance to ampicillin, carbenicillin, and related antibiotics
   2308..2896    +  rep_origin     ori: high-copy-number ColE1/pMB1/pBR322/pUC origin of replication
   3079..3135    +  CDS            lacI (fragment): lac repressor; lacI; The lac repressor binds to the lac operator to inhibit transcription in E. coli. This inhibition can be relieved by adding lactose or isopropyl-β-D-thiogalactopyranoside (IPTG).
   3142..3471    +  promoter       SV40 promoter: SV40 enhancer and early promoter
   3671..3790    +  CDS            gpt (fragment): XGPT_ECOLI - Also known as gpp, gxu. Experimental evidence at protein level: Swiss-Prot protein existence level 1. Purine salvage pathway enzyme that catalyzes the transfer of the ribosyl-5-phosphate group from 5-phospho-alpha-D-ribose 1- diphosphate (PRPP) to the N9 position of the 6-oxopurines guanine and xanthine to form the corresponding ribonucleotides GMP (guanosine 5'- monophosphate) and XMP (xanthosine 5'-monophosphate), with the release of PPi. To a lesser extent, also acts on hypoxanthine (PubMed:9100006, PubMed:3886014). Does not ribophosphorylate adenine (PubMed:3886014). From Esch
   3790..4125    +  CDS            gpt (fragment): XGPT_ECOLI - Also known as gpp, gxu. Experimental evidence at protein level: Swiss-Prot protein existence level 1. Purine salvage pathway enzyme that catalyzes the transfer of the ribosyl-5-phosphate group from 5-phospho-alpha-D-ribose 1- diphosphate (PRPP) to the N9 position of the 6-oxopurines guanine and xanthine to form the corresponding ribonucleotides GMP (guanosine 5'- monophosphate) and XMP (xanthosine 5'-monophosphate), with the release of PPi. To a lesser extent, also acts on hypoxanthine (PubMed:9100006, PubMed:3886014). Does not ribophosphorylate adenine (PubMed:3886014). From Esch
   4220..4525    +  CDS            frsA (fragment): FRSA_ECOLI - Also known as yafA. Experimental evidence at protein level: Swiss-Prot protein existence level 1. Catalyzes the hydrolysis of esters (PubMed:15808744). Displays esterase activity toward pNP-butyrate (PubMed:15808744). May stimulate mixed-acid fermentation by acting as a fermentation/respiration switch that down-regulates respiration and up- regulates fermentation rates (PubMed:15169777). From Escherichia coli (strain K12).
   4529..4603    +  CDS            small t antigen (fragment): SV40 (simian virus 40) small t antigen
   4605..4670    +  intron         small t intron: SV40 (simian virus 40) small t antigen intron
   4800..4820    +  CDS            SV40 NLS: nuclear localization signal of SV40 (simian virus 40) large T antigen
   5139..5222    +  CDS            large T antigen (fragment): large T antigen from SV40 (simian virus 40)
   5245..5379    +  polyA_signal   SV40 poly(A) signal: SV40 polyadenylation signal
   5546..5875    +  CDS            nef (fragment): NEF_HV1BR - Experimental evidence at protein level: Swiss-Prot protein existence level 1. Extracellular Nef protein targets CD4(+) T-lymphocytes for apoptosis by interacting with CXCR4 surface receptors (PubMed:14990729). From Human immunodeficiency virus type 1 group M subtype B (isolate BRU/LAI) (HIV-1).
   5923..6180    +  LTR            5' LTR (truncated): truncated 5' long terminal repeat (LTR) from HIV-1
   6227..6352    +  misc_feature   HIV-1 Ψ: packaging signal of human immunodeficiency virus type 1
   6336..6674    +  CDS            HIV-1 gag (fragment): gag protein from human immunodeficiency virus 1; gag
   6849..7082    +  misc_feature   RRE: The Rev response element (RRE) of HIV-1 allows for Rev-dependent mRNA export from the nucleus to the cytoplasm.
   7459..7559    +  CDS            Rev (fragment): human immunodeficiency virus 1 (HIV-1) Rev protein; rev; enhances nuclear export of unspliced and incompletely spliced viral mRNAs
   7596..7713    +  misc_feature   cPPT/CTS: central polypurine tract and central termination sequence of HIV-1
   7750..7782    -  misc_feature   MCS (fragment): pBluescript multiple cloning site
   7866..8273    +  promoter       SFFV promoter: spleen focus-forming virus long terminal repeat (LTR) promoter
   8326..8347    +  misc_feature   MCS (fragment): multiple cloning site
   8349..8972    +  CDS            sfCherry3C (fragment): sfCherry3C is a basic (constitutively fluorescent) fluorescent protein published in 2019, derived from Discosoma sp.. It is reported to be a monomer.
   8986..9016    +  misc_feature   MCS (fragment): pUC18/19 multiple cloning site
   9017..9035    +  misc_feature   MCS (fragment): pBluescript multiple cloning site
   9035..9623    +  misc_feature   WPRE: woodchuck hepatitis virus posttranscriptional regulatory element
   9624..21      +  misc_feature   MCS (fragment) (across the origin): pBluescript multiple cloning site
>Addgene plasmid #117483 | pSFFV_sfCherry3V(1-10) | addgene full sequence | sequence record 226759 | Addgene NGS Result
CGATACCGTCGACCTCGAGGGAATTAATTCGAGCTCGGTACCTTTAAGACCAATGACTTACAAGGCAGCT
GTAGATCTTAGCCACTTTTTAAAAGAAAAGGGGGGACTGGAAGGGCTAATTCACTCCCAACGAAGACAAG
ATCTGCTTTTTGCTTGTACTGGGTCTCTCTGGTTAGACCAGATCTGAGCCTGGGAGCTCTCTGGCTAACT
AGGGAACCCACTGCTTAAGCCTCAATAAAGCTTGCCTTGAGTGCTTCAAGTAGTGTGTGCCCGTCTGTTG
TGTGACTCTGGTAACTAGAGATCCCTCAGACCCTTTTAGTCAGTGTGGAAAATCTCTAGCAGCATCTAGA
ATTAATTCCGTGTATTCTATAGTGTCACCTAAATCGTATGTGTATGATACATAAGGTTATGTATTAATTG
TAGCCGCGTTCTAACGACAATATGTACAAGCCTAATTGTGTAGCATCTGGCTTACTGAAGCAGACCCTAT
CATCTCTCTCGTAAACTGCCGTCAGAGTCGGTTTGGTTGGACGAACCTTCTGAGTTTCTGGTAACGCCGT
CCCGCACCCGGAAATGGTCAGCGAACCAATCAGCAGGGTCATCGCTAGCCAGATCCTCTACGCCGGACGC
ATCGTGGCCGGCATCACCGGCGCCACAGGTGCGGTTGCTGGCGCCTATATCGCCGACATCACCGATGGGG
AAGATCGGGCTCGCCACTTCGGGCTCATGAGCGCTTGTTTCGGCGTGGGTATGGTGGCAGGCCCCGTGGC
CGGGGGACTGTTGGGCGCCATCTCCTTGCATGCACCATTCCTTGCGGCGGCGGTGCTCAACGGCCTCAAC
CTACTACTGGGCTGCTTCCTAATGCAGGAGTCGCATAAGGGAGAGCGTCGAATGGTGCACTCTCAGTACA
ATCTGCTCTGATGCCGCATAGTTAAGCCAGCCCCGACACCCGCCAACACCCGCTGACGCGCCCTGACGGG
CTTGTCTGCTCCCGGCATCCGCTTACAGACAAGCTGTGACCGTCTCCGGGAGCTGCATGTGTCAGAGGTT
TTCACCGTCATCACCGAAACGCGCGAGACGAAAGGGCCTCGTGATACGCCTATTTTTATAGGTTAATGTC
ATGATAATAATGGTTTCTTAGACGTCAGGTGGCACTTTTCGGGGAAATGTGCGCGGAACCCCTATTTGTT
TATTTTTCTAAATACATTCAAATATGTATCCGCTCATGAGACAATAACCCTGATAAATGCTTCAATAATA
TTGAAAAAGGAAGAGTATGAGTATTCAACATTTCCGTGTCGCCCTTATTCCCTTTTTTGCGGCATTTTGC
CTTCCTGTTTTTGCTCACCCAGAAACGCTGGTGAAAGTAAAAGATGCTGAAGATCAGTTGGGTGCACGAG
TGGGTTACATCGAACTGGATCTCAACAGCGGTAAGATCCTTGAGAGTTTTCGCCCCGAAGAACGTTTTCC
AATGATGAGCACTTTTAAAGTTCTGCTATGTGGCGCGGTATTATCCCGTATTGACGCCGGGCAAGAGCAA
CTCGGTCGCCGCATACACTATTCTCAGAATGACTTGGTTGAGTACTCACCAGTCACAGAAAAGCATCTTA
CGGATGGCATGACAGTAAGAGAATTATGCAGTGCTGCCATAACCATGAGTGATAACACTGCGGCCAACTT
ACTTCTGACAACGATCGGAGGACCGAAGGAGCTAACCGCTTTTTTGCACAACATGGGGGATCATGTAACT
CGCCTTGATCGTTGGGAACCGGAGCTGAATGAAGCCATACCAAACGACGAGCGTGACACCACGATGCCTG
TAGCAATGGCAACAACGTTGCGCAAACTATTAACTGGCGAACTACTTACTCTAGCTTCCCGGCAACAATT
AATAGACTGGATGGAGGCGGATAAAGTTGCAGGACCACTTCTGCGCTCGGCCCTTCCGGCTGGCTGGTTT
ATTGCTGATAAATCTGGAGCCGGTGAGCGTGGGTCTCGCGGTATCATTGCAGCACTGGGGCCAGATGGTA
AGCCCTCCCGTATCGTAGTTATCTACACGACGGGGAGTCAGGCAACTATGGATGAACGAAATAGACAGAT
CGCTGAGATAGGTGCCTCACTGATTAAGCATTGGTAACTGTCAGACCAAGTTTACTCATATATACTTTAG
ATTGATTTAAAACTTCATTTTTAATTTAAAAGGATCTAGGTGAAGATCCTTTTTGATAATCTCATGACCA
AAATCCCTTAACGTGAGTTTTCGTTCCACTGAGCGTCAGACCCCGTAGAAAAGATCAAAGGATCTTCTTG
AGATCCTTTTTTTCTGCGCGTAATCTGCTGCTTGCAAACAAAAAAACCACCGCTACCAGCGGTGGTTTGT
TTGCCGGATCAAGAGCTACCAACTCTTTTTCCGAAGGTAACTGGCTTCAGCAGAGCGCAGATACCAAATA
CTGTTCTTCTAGTGTAGCCGTAGTTAGGCCACCACTTCAAGAACTCTGTAGCACCGCCTACATACCTCGC
TCTGCTAATCCTGTTACCAGTGGCTGCTGCCAGTGGCGATAAGTCGTGTCTTACCGGGTTGGACTCAAGA
CGATAGTTACCGGATAAGGCGCAGCGGTCGGGCTGAACGGGGGGTTCGTGCACACAGCCCAGCTTGGAGC
GAACGACCTACACCGAACTGAGATACCTACAGCGTGAGCTATGAGAAAGCGCCACGCTTCCCGAAGGGAG
AAAGGCGGACAGGTATCCGGTAAGCGGCAGGGTCGGAACAGGAGAGCGCACGAGGGAGCTTCCAGGGGGA
AACGCCTGGTATCTTTATAGTCCTGTCGGGTTTCGCCACCTCTGACTTGAGCGTCGATTTTTGTGATGCT
CGTCAGGGGGGCGGAGCCTATGGAAAAACGCCAGCAACGCGGCCTTTTTACGGTTCCTGGCCTTTTGCTG
GCCTTTTGCTCACATGTTCTTTCCTGCGTTATCCCCTGATTCTGTGGATAACCGTATTACCGCCTTTGAG
TGAGCTGATACCGCTCGCCGCAGCCGAACGACCGAGCGCAGCGAGTCAGTGAGCGAGGAAGCGGAAGAGC
GCCCAATACGCAAACCGCCTCTCCCCGCGCGTTGGCCGATTCATTAATGCAGCTGTGGAATGTGTGTCAG
TTAGGGTGTGGAAAGTCCCCAGGCTCCCCAGCAGGCAGAAGTATGCAAAGCATGCATCTCAATTAGTCAG
CAACCAGGTGTGGAAAGTCCCCAGGCTCCCCAGCAGGCAGAAGTATGCAAAGCATGCATCTCAATTAGTC
AGCAACCATAGTCCCGCCCCTAACTCCGCCCATCCCGCCCCTAACTCCGCCCAGTTCCGCCCATTCTCCG
CCCCATGGCTGACTAATTTTTTTTATTTATGCAGAGGCCGAGGCCGCCTCGGCCTCTGAGCTATTCCAGA
AGTAGTGAGGAGGCTTTTTTGGAGGCCTAGGCTTTTGCAAAAAGCTTGGACACAAGACAGGCTTGCGAGA
TATGTTTGAGAATACCACTTTATCCCGCGTCAGGGAGAGGCAGTGCGTAAAAAGACGCGGACTCATGTGA
AATACTGGTTTTTAGTGCGCCAGATCTCTATAATCTCGCGCAACCTATTTTCCCCTCGAACACTTTTTAA
GCCGTAGATAAACAGGCTGGGACACTTCACATGAGCGAAAAATACATCGTCACCTGGGACATGTTGCAGA
TCCATGCACGTAAACTCGCAAGCCGACTGATGCCTTCTGAACAATGGAAAGGCATTATTGCCGTAAGCCG
TGGCGGTCTGTACCGGGTGCGTTACTGGCGCGTGAACTGGGTATTCGTCATGTCGATACCGTTTGTATTT
CCAGCTACGATCACGACAACCAGCGCGAGCTTAAAGTGCTGAAACGCGCAGAAGGCGATGGCGAAGGCTT
CATCGTTATTGATGACCTGGTGGATACCGGTGGTACTGCGGTTGCGATTCGTGAAATGTATCCAAAAGCG
CACTTTGTCACCATCTTCGCAAAACCGGCTGGTCGTCCGCTGGTTGATGACTATGTTGTTGATATCCCGC
AAGATACCTGGATTGAACAGCCGTGGGATATGGGCGTCGTATTCGTCCCGCCAATCTCCGGTCGCTAATC
TTTTCAACGCCTGGCACTGCCGGGCGTTGTTCTTTTTAACTTCAGGCGGGTTACAATAGTTTCCAGTAAG
TATTCTGGAGGCTGCATCCATGACACAGGCAAACCTGAGCGAAACCCTGTTCAAACCCCGCTTTAAACAT
CCTGAAACCTCGACGCTAGTCCGCCGCTTTAATCACGGCGCACAACCGCCTGTGCAGTCGGCCCTTGATG
GTAAAACCATCCCTCACTGGTATCGCATGATTAACCGTCTGATGTGGATCTGGCGCGGCATTGACCCACG
CGAAATCCTCGACGTCCAGGCACGTATTGTGATGAGCGATGCCGAACGTACCGACGATGATTTATACGAT
ACGGTGATTGGCTACCGTGGCGGCAACTGGATTTATGAGTGGGCCCCGGATCTTTGTGAAGGAACCTTAC
TTCTGTGGTGTGACATAATTGGACAAACTACCTACAGAGATTTAAAGCTCTAAGGTAAATATAAAATTTT
TAAGTGTATAATGTGTTAAACTACTGATTCTAATTGTTTGTGTATTTTAGATTCCAACCTATGGAACTGA
TGAATGGGAGCAGTGGTGGAATGCCTTTAATGAGGAAAACCTGTTTTGCTCAGAAGAAATGCCATCTAGT
GATGATGAGGCTACTGCTGACTCTCAACATTCTACTCCTCCAAAAAAGAAGAGAAAGGTAGAAGACCCCA
AGGACTTTCCTTCAGAATTGCTAAGTTTTTTGAGTCATGCTGTGTTTAGTAATAGAACTCTTGCTTGCTT
TGCTATTTACACCACAAAGGAAAAAGCTGCACTGCTATACAAGAAAATTATGGAAAAATATTCTGTAACC
TTTATAAGTAGGCATAACAGTTATAATCATAACATACTGTTTTTTCTTACTCCACACAGGCATAGAGTGT
CTGCTATTAATAACTATGCTCAAAAATTGTGTACCTTTAGCTTTTTAATTTGTAAAGGGGTTAATAAGGA
ATATTTGATGTATAGTGCCTTGACTAGAGATCATAATCAGCCATACCACATTTGTAGAGGTTTTACTTGC
TTTAAAAAACCTCCCACACCTCCCCCTGAACCTGAAACATAAAATGAATGCAATTGTTGTTGTTAACTTG
TTTATTGCAGCTTATAATGGTTACAAATAAAGCAATAGCATCACAAATTTCACAAATAAAGCATTTTTTT
CACTGCATTCTAGTTGTGGTTTGTCCAAACTCATCAATGTATCTTATCATGTCTGGATCAACTGGATAAC
TCAAGCTAACCAAAATCATCCCAAACTTCCCACCCCATACCCTATTACCACTGCCAATTACCTGTGGTTT
CATTTACTCTAAACCTGTGATTCCTCTGAATTATTTTCATTTTAAAGAAATTGTATTTGTTAAATATGTA
CTACAAACTTAGTAGTTGGAAGGGCTAATTCACTCCCAAAGAAGACAAGATATCCTTGATCTGTGGATCT
ACCACACACAAGGCTACTTCCCTGATTAGCAGAACTACACACCAGGGCCAGGGGTCAGATATCCACTGAC
CTTTGGATGGTGCTACAAGCTAGTACCAGTTGAGCCAGATAAGGTAGAAGAGGCCAATAAAGGAGAGAAC
ACCAGCTTGTTACACCCTGTGAGCCTGCATGGGATGGATGACCCGGAGAGAGAAGTGTTAGAGTGGAGGT
TTGACAGCCGCCTAGCATTTCATCACGTGGCCCGAGAGCTGCATCCGGAGTACTTCAAGAACTGCTGATA
TCGAGCTTGCTACAAGGGACTTTCCGCTGGGGACTTTCCAGGGAGGCGTGGCCTGGGCGGGACTGGGGAG
TGGCGAGCCCTCAGATCCTGCATATAAGCAGCTGCTTTTTGCCTGTACTGGGTCTCTCTGGTTAGACCAG
ATCTGAGCCTGGGAGCTCTCTGGCTAACTAGGGAACCCACTGCTTAAGCCTCAATAAAGCTTGCCTTGAG
TGCTTCAAGTAGTGTGTGCCCGTCTGTTGTGTGACTCTGGTAACTAGAGATCCCTCAGACCCTTTTAGTC
AGTGTGGAAAATCTCTAGCAGTGGCGCCCGAACAGGGACTTGAAAGCGAAAGGGAAACCAGAGGAGCTCT
CTCGACGCAGGACTCGGCTTGCTGAAGCGCGCACGGCAAGAGGCGAGGGGCGGCGACTGGTGAGTACGCC
AAAAATTTTGACTAGCGGAGGCTAGAAGGAGAGAGATGGGTGCGAGAGCGTCAGTATTAAGCGGGGGAGA
ATTAGATCGCGATGGGAAAAAATTCGGTTAAGGCCAGGGGGAAAGAAAAAATATAAATTAAAACATATAG
TATGGGCAAGCAGGGAGCTAGAACGATTCGCAGTTAATCCTGGCCTGTTAGAAACATCAGAAGGCTGTAG
ACAAATACTGGGACAGCTACAACCATCCCTTCAGACAGGATCAGAAGAACTTAGATCATTATATAATACA
GTAGCAACCCTCTATTGTGTGCATCAAAGGATAGAGATAAAAGACACCAAGGAAGCTTTAGACAAGATAG
AGGAAGAGCAAAACAAAAGTAAGACCACCGCACAGCAAGCGGCCGGCCGCTGATCTTCAGACCTGGAGGA
GGAGATATGAGGGACAATTGGAGAAGTGAATTATATAAATATAAAGTAGTAAAAATTGAACCATTAGGAG
TAGCACCCACCAAGGCAAAGAGAAGAGTGGTGCAGAGAGAAAAAAGAGCAGTGGGAATAGGAGCTTTGTT
CCTTGGGTTCTTGGGAGCAGCAGGAAGCACTATGGGCGCAGCGTCAATGACGCTGACGGTACAGGCCAGA
CAATTATTGTCTGGTATAGTGCAGCAGCAGAACAATTTGCTGAGGGCTATTGAGGCGCAACAGCATCTGT
TGCAACTCACAGTCTGGGGCATCAAGCAGCTCCAGGCAAGAATCCTGGCTGTGGAAAGATACCTAAAGGA
TCAACAGCTCCTGGGGATTTGGGGTTGCTCTGGAAAACTCATTTGCACCACTGCTGTGCCTTGGAATGCT
AGTTGGAGTAATAAATCTCTGGAACAGATTTGGAATCACACGACCTGGATGGAGTGGGACAGAGAAATTA
ACAATTACACAAGCTTAATACACTCCTTAATTGAAGAATCGCAAAACCAGCAAGAAAAGAATGAACAAGA
ATTATTGGAATTAGATAAATGGGCAAGTTTGTGGAATTGGTTTAACATAACAAATTGGCTGTGGTATATA
AAATTATTCATAATGATAGTAGGAGGCTTGGTAGGTTTAAGAATAGTTTTTGCTGTACTTTCTATAGTGA
ATAGAGTTAGGCAGGGATATTCACCATTATCGTTTCAGACCCACCTCCCAACCCCGAGGGGACCCGACAG
GCCCGAAGGAATAGAAGAAGAAGGTGGAGAGAGAGACAGAGACAGATCCATTCGATTAGTGAACGGATCT
CGACGGTATCGCCAAATGGCAGTATTCATCCACAATTTTAAAAGAAAAGGGGGGATTGGGGGGTACAGTG
CAGGGGAAAGAATAGTAGACATAATAGCAACAGACATACAAACTAAAGAATTACAAAAACAAATTACAAA
AATTCAAAATTTTCGGGTTTATTACAGGGACAGCAGAGATCCAGTTTGGATCGATAAGCTTGATATCGAA
TTCCTGCAGCCCCGATAAAATAAAAGATTTTATTTAGTCTCCAGAAAAAGGGGGGAATGAAAGACCCCAC
CTGTAGGTTTGGCAAGCTAGCTGCAGTAACGCCATTTTGCAAGGCATGGAAAAATACCAAACCAAGAATA
GAGAAGTTCAGATCAAGGGCGGGTACATGAAAATAGCTAACGTTGGGCCAAACAGGATATCTGCGGTGAG
CAGTTTCGGCCCCGGCCCGGGGCCAAGAACAGATGGTCACCGCAGTTTCGGCCCCGGCCCGAGGCCAAGA
ACAGATGGTCCCCAGATATGGCCCAACCCTCAGCAGTTTCTTAAGACCCATCAGATGTTTCCAGGCTCCC
CCAAGGACCTGAAATGACCCTGCGCCTTATTTGAATTAACCAATCAGCCTGCTTCTCGCTTCTGTTCGCG
CGCTTCTGCTTCCCGAGCTCTATAAAAGAGCTCACAACCCCTCACTCGGCGCGCCAGTCCTCCGACAGAC
TGAGTCGCCCGGGGGGGATCTGGAGCTCTCGAGAATTCTCACGCGTCTGCAGGATATCAAGCTTGCGGTA
CCGCGGGCCCGGGATCCCATGGAGGAGGACAACATGGCCATCATCAAGGAGTTCATGAGATTCAAGGTGC
ACATGGAGGGCAGCGTGAACGGCCACGAGTTCGAGATCGAGGGCGAGGGCGAGGGCCACCCCTACGAGGG
CACCCAGACCGCCAGGCTGAAGGTGACCAAGGGCGACCCCCTGCCCTTCGCCTGGGACATCCTGAGCCCC
CAGTTCATGTACGGCAGCAAGGCCTACGTGAAGCACCCCGCCGACATCCCCGACTACTGGAAGCTGAGCT
TCCCCGAGGGCTTCACCTGGGAGAGAGTGATGAACTTCGAGGACGGCGGCGTGGTGGCCGTGACCCAGGA
CAGCAGCCTGCAGGACGGCCAGTTCATCTACAAGGTGAAGCTGCTGGGCATCAACTTCCCCAGCGACGGC
CCCGTGATGCAGAAGAAGACCATGGGCTGGGAGGCCAGCACCGAGAGAATGTACCCCGAGGACGGCGCCC
TGAAGGGCGAGATCAACCAGAGACTGAAGCTGAAGGACGGCGGTCACTACGACGCCGAGGTGAAGACCAC
CTACAGGGCCAAGAAGCCCGTGCAGCTGCCCGGCGCCTACGACGTGGACATCAAGCTGGACATCACCAGC
CACAACGAGGACTGAGCGGCCGCGACTCTAGAGTCGACCTGCAGGCATGCAAGCTTGATATCAAGCTTAT
CGATAATCAACCTCTGGATTACAAAATTTGTGAAAGATTGACTGGTATTCTTAACTATGTTGCTCCTTTT
ACGCTATGTGGATACGCTGCTTTAATGCCTTTGTATCATGCTATTGCTTCCCGTATGGCTTTCATTTTCT
CCTCCTTGTATAAATCCTGGTTGCTGTCTCTTTATGAGGAGTTGTGGCCCGTTGTCAGGCAACGTGGCGT
GGTGTGCACTGTGTTTGCTGACGCAACCCCCACTGGTTGGGGCATTGCCACCACCTGTCAGCTCCTTTCC
GGGACTTTCGCTTTCCCCCTCCCTATTGCCACGGCGGAACTCATCGCCGCCTGCCTTGCCCGCTGCTGGA
CAGGGGCTCGGCTGTTGGGCACTGACAATTCCGTGGTGTTGTCGGGGAAATCATCGTCCTTTCCTTGGCT
GCTCGCCTGTGTTGCCACCTGGATTCTGCGCGGGACGTCCTTCTGCTACGTCCCTTCGGCCCTCAATCCA
GCGGACCTTCCTTCCCGCGGCCTGCTGCCGGCTCTGCGGCCTCTTCCGCGTCTTCGCCTTCGCCCTCAGA
CGAGTCGGATCTCCCTTTGGGCCGCCTCCCCGCAT
